>Addgene plasmid #157647 | pDH012 | addgene full sequence | sequence record 326093 | Addgene NGS Result
GGTACCAGCAAGCGAACCGGAATTGCCAGCTGGGGCGCCCTCTGGTAAGGTTGGGAAGCCCTGCAAAGTA
AACTGGATGGCTTTCTTGCCGCCAAGGATCTGATGGCGCAGGGGATCAAGATCTGATCAAGAGACAGGAT
GAGGATCGTTTCGTATGAGGGAAGCGGTGATCGCCGAAGTATCGACTCAACTATCAGAGGTAGTTGGCGT
CATCGAGCGCCATCTCGAACCGACGTTGCTGGCCGTACATTTGTACGGCTCCGCAGTGGATGGCGGCCTG
AAGCCACACAGTGATATTGATTTGCTGGTTACGGTGACCGTAAGGCTTGATGAAACAACGCGGCGAGCTT
TGATCAACGACCTTTTGGAAACTTCGGCTTCCCCTGGAGAGAGCGAGATTCTCCGCGCTGTAGAAGTCAC
CATTGTTGTGCACGACGACATCATTCCGTGGCGTTATCCAGCTAAGCGCGAACTGCAATTTGGAGAATGG
CAGCGCAATGACATTCTTGCAGGTATCTTCGAGCCAGCCACGATCGACATTGATCTGGCTATCTTGCTGA
CAAAAGCAAGAGAACATAGCGTTGCCTTGGTAGGTCCAGCGGCGGAGGAACTCTTTGATCCGGTTCCTGA
ACAGGATCTATTTGAGGCGCTAAATGAAACCTTAACGCTATGGAACTCGCCGCCCGACTGGGCTGGCGAT
GAGCGAAATGTAGTGCTTACGTTGTCCCGCATTTGGTACAGCGCAGTAACCGGCAAAATCGCGCCGAAGG
ATGTCGCTGCCGACTGGGCAATGGAGCGCCTGCCGGCCCAGTATCAGCCCGTCATACTTGAAGCTAGACA
GGCTTATCTTGGACAAGAAGAAGATCGCTTGGCCTCGCGCGCAGATCAGTTGGAAGAATTTGTCCACTAC
GTGAAAGGCGAGATCACCAAGGTAGTCGGCAAATAAGAGCTCGCTTGGACTCCTGTTGATAGATCCAGTA
ATGACCTCAGAACTCCATCTGGATTTGTTCAGAACGCTCGGTTGCCGCCGGGCGTTTTTTATTGGTGAGA
ATCCAAGCACTAGTAACAACTTATATCGTATGGGGCTGACTTCAGGTGCTACATTTGAAGAGATAAATTG
CACTGAAATCTAGTAATATTTTATCTGATTAATAAGATGATCTTCTTGAGATCGTTTTGGTCTGCGCGTA
ATCTCTTGCTCTGAAAACGAAAAAACCGCCTTGCAGGGCGGTTTTTCGAAGGTTCTCTGAGCTACCAACT
CTTTGAACCGAGGTAACTGGCTTGGAGGAGCGCAGTCACCAAAACTTGTCCTTTCAGTTTAGCCTTAACC
GGCGCATGACTTCAAGACTAACTCCTCTAAATCAATTACCAGTGGCTGCTGCCAGTGGTGCTTTTGCATG
TCTTTCCGGGTTGGACTCAAGACGATAGTTACCGGATAAGGCGCAGCGGTCGGACTGAACGGGGGGTTCG
TGCATACAGTCCAGCTTGGAGCGAACTGCCTACCCGGAACTGAGTGTCAGGCGTGGAATGAGACAAACGC
GGCCATAACAGCGGAATGACACCGGTAAACCGAAAGGCAGGAACAGGAGAGCGCACGAGGGAGCCGCCAG
GGGGAAACGCCTGGTATCTTTATAGTCCTGTCGGGTTTCGCCACCACTGATTTGAGCGTCAGATTTCGTG
ATGCTTGTCAGGGGGGCGGAGCCTATGGAAAAACGGCTTTGCCGCGGCCCTCTCACTTCCCTGTTAAGTA
TCTTCCTGGCATCTTCCAGGAAATCTCCGCCCCGTTCGTAAGCCATTTCCGCTCGCCGCAGTCGAACGAC
CGAGCGTAGCGAGTCAGTGAGCGAGGAAGCGGAATATATCCCCTAGGTGGAGTCTGGCCTCAAATACAAA
GTCTGCAAAGTCTCGAAATATTAAACCAGAGAATAAATAATTAAACGCCAAAATATTTCTAGCAAAAACC
CCAGTTATTAAACCGCCTAAGTCCCCCAGGAAAGGGGGATATAACAGTATAGATTTTGTCAGCCTTCAGC
TTGGCTTTACCGTCAGAGTTGACATCCCTATCAGTGATAGATATAATGTGTGGAGGGCCCAAGTTCACTT
AAAAAGGAGATCAACAATGAAAGCAATTTTCGTACTGAAACATCTTAATCATGCTAAGGAGGTTTTCTAA
TGGGCAGCAGCCATCATCATCATCATCACAGCAGCGGCCTGGTGCCGCGCGGCAGCCATATGGCTAGCAT
GACTGGTGGACAGCAAATGGGTGCGGGATCCATGAGCACCGTGGCGAACATTGCGCCGGTGTTTACCGGC
GATTGCAAAACCATTCCGACCCCGGAAGAATGCGCGACCTTTCTGTATAAAGTGGTGAACAGCGGCGGCT
GGGAAAAATGCTGGGTGGAAGAAGTGATTCCGTGGGATCTGGGCGTGCCGACCCCGCTGGTGCTGCATCT
GGTGAAAAACAACGCGCTGCCGAACGGCAAAGGCCTGGTGCCGGGCTGCGGCGGCGGCTATGATGTGGTG
GCGATGGCGAACCCGGAACGCTTTATGGTGGGCCTGGATATTAGCGAAAACGCGCTGAAAAAAGCGCGCG
AAACCTTTAGCACCATGCCGGCGGCCGCGGGTGGCGGTGGCTCTGGAGGTGGTGGGTCCATGAACGAAAA
AGAAGAACTGAAATCTAAAAAAGCGGAACTGCGCAACCGCATCGAACAGCTGAAACAGAAACGCGAACAG
CTGAAACAGAAAATCGCGAACCTGCGCAAAGAAATCGAAGCGTATAAATAATGAGGATCCTGATTTACGG
CTAGCTCAGTCCTAGGTATAGTGCTAGCAGGAGGTGTAAGCTGAGTTGGCTGCTGCCACCGCTGAGCAAT
AAGAAGGCCATCCTGACGGATGGCCTTTTTGCGTTTCGAACAATTGAAAAAACCTCGCGCCTTACCTGTT
GAGTAATAGTCAAAAGCCTCCGGTCGGAGGCTTTTGACTTTCTGCTTACTGAATTTCGGTGGTGCCGTTA
ATTAACCGGTGGGCCCTCATGATAATAATGGTTTCTTAGACGTCCGAAGTTCCTATTCTCTAGAAAGTAT
AGGAACTTCCCTAGGGAATTCAAAAGATCTTAAGTAAGTAAGAGTATACGTATATCGGCTAATAACGTAT
TAAGGCGCTTCGGCGCCTTTTTTTATGGGGGTATTTTCATCCCAATCCACACGCCCAACGCACAGCAAAC
ACCACGTCGACCCTATCAGCTGCGTGCTTTCTATGAGTCGTTGCTGCATAACTCCCTATCAGTGATAGAG
ATTGACATCCCTATCAGTGATAGATATAATGTGTGGAGGGCCCAAGTTCACTTAAAAAGGAGATCAACAA
TGAAAGCAATTTTCGTACTGAAACATCTTAATCATGCTAAGGAGGTTTTCTAATGTCTATCGCGGCCACC
CTGGAAAACGACTTAGCACGCCTTGAGAATGAAAATGCTCGTCTGGAGAAAGATATCGCGAATCTCGAGC
GTGACCTGGCAAAATTAGAGCGTGAGGAAGCTTATTTCGGTGGCGGTGGCTCTGGAGGTGGTGGGTCCGC
GGCCGCAAACAGCAGCTGCTTTAGCTTTGTGAAAGAAGATGTGTTTACCTGGCGCCCGGAACAGCCGTTT
GATTTTATTTTTGATTATGTGTTTTTTTGCGCGATTGATCCGAAAATGCGCCCGGCGTGGGGCAAAGCGA
TGTATGAACTGCTGAAACCGGATGGCGAACTGATTACCCTGATGTATCCGATTACCAACCATGAAGGCGG
CCCGCCGTTTAGCGTGAGCGAAAGCGAATATGAAAAAGTGCTGGTGCCGCTGGGCTTTAAACAGCTGAGC
CTGGAAGATTATAGCGATCTGGCGGTGGAACCGCGCAAAGGCAAAGAAAAACTGGCGCGCTGGAAAAAAA
TGAACAACTACCCTTACGATGTGCCTGACTACGCGTAATGACTGAGATCCGGCTGCTAACAAAGCCCGAA
AGGAAGCTGAGTTGGCTGCTGCCACCGCTGAGCAATACCAGGCATCAAATAAAACGAAAGGCTCAGTCGA
AAGACTGGGCCTTTCGTTTTATCTGTTGTTTGTCGGTGAACGCTCTCTACTAGAGTCACACTGGCTCACC
TTCGGGTGGGCCTTTCTGCGTTTATA
Features (pLannotate 1.2.2; 20 found; start..end, strand, type, name):
      7..123     +  CDS            tnpA (fragment): TN5P_ECOLX - Also known as tnp. Experimental evidence at protein level: Swiss-Prot protein existence level 1. Mediates transposition of transposon Tn5 by a 'cut and paste' mechanism. First, the monomeric transposase binds the 19 bp inverted DNA repeats flanking the transposon. Then, dimerization of the DNA- bound transposase creates a synaptic DNA complex. After nicking of the first DNA strand, excision of the transposon proceeds through a series of intermediates. The transposase then mediates the insertion of the transposon at a new site by strand transfer. The activity of the wild- type tran
    155..946     +  CDS            SmR: aminoglycoside adenylyltransferase (Murphy, 1985); aadA; confers resistance to spectinomycin and streptomycin
    958..1052    +  terminator     lambda t0 terminator: transcription terminator from phage lambda
   1166..1711    +  rep_origin     p15A ori: Plasmids containing the medium-copy-number p15A origin of replication can be propagated in E. coli cells that contain a second plasmid with the ColE1 origin.
   1799..1854    +  rep_origin     RSF ori (fragment): Plasmids containing the RSF 1030 origin of replication can be propagated in E. coli cells that contain additional plasmids with compatible origins.
   2049..2071    +  promoter       PLtetO-1 promoter (fragment): modified phage lambda PL promoter with tet operator sites (Lutz and Bujard, 1997)
   2182..2198    +  CDS            capTEV™ (fragment): composite tag for in vivo biotinylation, TEV protease cleavage, and 6xHis tagging
   2209..2226    +  CDS            thrombin site: thrombin recognition and cleavage site
   2230..2262    +  CDS            T7 tag (gene 10 leader): leader peptide from bacteriophage T7 gene 10 promotes efficient translation in E. coli
   2323..2616    +  CDS            HOL1 (fragment): HOL1_ARATH - Experimental evidence at protein level: Swiss-Prot protein existence level 1. S-adenosyl-L-methionine-dependent methyltransferase. Involved in glucosinolate metabolism and defense against phytopathogens. Highly reactive to thiocyanate (NCS(-)) derived from myrosinase-mediated hydrolysis of glucosinolates upon tissue damage. From Arabidopsis thaliana (Mouse-ear cress).
   2800..2828    +  promoter       J23119 promoter (fragment): bacterial promoter (Registry of Standard Biological Parts BBa J23119)
   2838..2865    +  CDS            SET1 (fragment): solubility-enhancement tag derived from T7 phage gene 10B
   2872..2899    +  terminator     rrnB T2 terminator: transcription terminator T2 from the E. coli rrnB gene
   2948..2979    -  terminator     tonB terminator: bidirectional E. coli tonB-P14 transcription terminator
   3056..3089    +  protein_bind   FRT (minimal): supports FLP-mediated excision but not integration (Turan and Bode, 2011) FLP recombinase from the Saccharomyces cerevisiae 2μ plasmid
   3273..3314    +  promoter       PLtetO-1 promoter (fragment): modified phage lambda PL promoter with tet operator sites (Lutz and Bujard, 1997)
   3590..3925    +  CDS            HOL2 (fragment): HOL2_ARATH - Experimental evidence at protein level: Swiss-Prot protein existence level 1. S-adenosyl-L-methionine-dependent methyltransferase. Involved in glucosinolate metabolism and defense against phytopathogens (By similarity). From Arabidopsis thaliana (Mouse-ear cress).
   3972..4021    +  CDS            SET1 (fragment): solubility-enhancement tag derived from T7 phage gene 10B
   4036..4107    +  terminator     rrnB T1 terminator: transcription terminator T1 from the E. coli rrnB gene
   4123..4150    +  terminator     T7Te terminator: phage T7 early transcription terminator
