[The description below was written by a language model from this plasmid's Addgene catalogue record and pLannotate feature annotations shown in this document.]
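Description:
pDH012 is a low-copy bacterial expression plasmid of about 4.1 kb, built on a p15A origin of replication and selected with spectinomycin through an aadA (SmR) aminoglycoside adenylyltransferase gene followed by a lambda t0 terminator. The p15A origin is compatible with ColE1-type plasmids, so the construct can be maintained in E. coli alongside a second vector.

The payload is a two-part split methyl halide transferase (sMHT). The enzyme is divided after residue 113. The N-terminal fragment (residues 1–113) is fused to SYNZIP17, and the C-terminal fragment (residues 114–230) is preceded by SYNZIP18. SYNZIP17 and SYNZIP18 are synthetic coiled-coil peptides that pair with each other, so their association should bring the two enzyme halves together and restore activity. The stated purpose is constitutive expression of this pair, and the associated work concerns a split-enzyme AND gate that reports by producing an indicator gas.

In the feature table, the two coding regions appear as separate cassettes in the same orientation. Each is annotated only by partial homology to Arabidopsis HOL-family S-adenosylmethionine-dependent methyltransferases, which does not establish the source of the sMHT gene; the record does not state its origin. Each cassette lies downstream of a short fragment matching the PLtetO-1 promoter, and no TetR gene is annotated. The first open reading frame appears to carry N-terminal elements including a thrombin site and a T7 gene 10 leader. Terminators (rrnB T2 and tonB after the first cassette, rrnB T1 and T7Te after the second) insulate the units. Other small hits (J23119, FRT, SET1, tnpA and RSF ori fragments) are partial matches of uncertain significance.
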