Addgene plasmid #157647: pDH012
Purpose: Constitutive sMHT-113-SYNZIP expression
Depositing lab: Jonathan Silberg. Depositing organization: Rice University. Publication: A Split Methyl Halide Transferase AND Gate That Reports by Synthesizing an Indicator Gas. Fulk EM, Huh D, Atkinson JT, Lie M, Masiello CA, Silberg JJ. ACS Synth Biol. 2020 Nov 20;9(11):3104-3113. doi: 10.1021/acssynbio.0c00355. Epub 2020 Oct 26. PubMed 33104325.
Backbone
  Vector backbone: p15A
  Total vector size (bp): 4136
  Vector type: Bacterial Expression
Growth in bacteria
  Bacterial resistance: Spectinomycin, 50 μg/mL
  Growth temperature: 37°C
  Growth strain: DH5alpha
  Copy number: Low Copy
Gene/Insert 1
  Gene/Insert name: sMHT(1-113)-SYNZIP17
Gene/Insert 2
  Gene/Insert name: SYNZIP18-sMHT(114-230)
Terms and licenses: Academic/Nonprofit Terms; Industry Terms: Not Available to Industry
How to cite: pDH012 was a gift from Jonathan Silberg (Addgene plasmid # 157647 ; http://n2t.net/addgene:157647 ; RRID:Addgene_157647)
